Addgene plasmid #153358: pMAP L2Γ
Purpose: (Empty Backbone) Mobius Assembly cloning and expression vector for plants with high-copy number origin of replication
Depositing lab: Naomi Nakayama. Depositing organization: University of Edinburgh. Publication: Mobius Assembly for Plant Systems highlights promoter-terminator interaction in gene regulation. Andreou , Andreas I., Nirkko, Jessica , Ochoa-Villarreal, Marisol , Nakayama, Naomi. bioRxiv, March 31, 2021 10.1101/2021.03.31.437819.
Backbone
  Vector backbone: pMAP
  Backbone size (bp): 4384
  Vector type: Plant Expression
Growth in bacteria
  Bacterial resistance: Spectinomycin, 50 μg/mL
  Growth temperature: 37°C
  Growth strain: JM109
  Copy number: High Copy
Gene/Insert
  Gene/Insert name: None
Terms and licenses: Academic/Nonprofit Terms; Industry Terms: Not Available to Industry
How to cite: pMAP L2Γ was a gift from Naomi Nakayama (Addgene plasmid # 153358 ; http://n2t.net/addgene:153358 ; RRID:Addgene_153358)
