[The description below was written by a language model from this plasmid's Addgene catalogue record and pLannotate feature annotations shown in this document.]
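Description:
pMAP L2Γ is an empty Level 2 destination vector from the Mobius Assembly for Plant Systems toolkit, built on the compact pMAP backbone (4,384 bp in total) and catalogued as a plant expression vector. It carries no gene of interest and is meant to receive assembled transcription units. It is maintained in E. coli through a high-copy ColE1/pUC-type origin and selected with spectinomycin, conferred by the aadA aminoglycoside adenylyltransferase (SmR), which also gives streptomycin resistance. A short gentamicin acetyltransferase fragment next to aadA is probably a non-functional remnant of the resistance cassette's source.

The plant-facing region is marked by two tandem left border T-DNA repeats, one octopine Ach5 type and one nopaline C58 type, which indicates a binary-vector design for Agrobacterium-mediated DNA transfer. The annotation does not identify a right border repeat or an origin that would support replication in Agrobacterium. About 1.5 kb between the E. coli origin and the left borders is unannotated, so those elements may be present but are not confirmed by the feature table.

Downstream of the borders is a bacterial reporter cassette: a fragment of the constitutive J23119 promoter driving superfolder GFP, followed by the rrnB T1 and T7Te terminators. In modular cloning vectors of this kind, such a cassette typically occupies the cloning site and is displaced by the incoming assembly, so correct clones can be picked as non-fluorescent colonies. The record does not say this explicitly, nor does it list the Type IIS sites or overhangs used. No plant selectable marker or plant promoter is annotated, so these would be supplied by the inserted parts.
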