Features (pLannotate 1.2.2; 9 found; start..end, strand, type, name):
     76..867     -  CDS            SmR: aminoglycoside adenylyltransferase (Murphy, 1985); aadA; confers resistance to spectinomycin and streptomycin
    874..930     -  CDS            GmR (fragment): gentamycin acetyltransferase; aacC1; confers resistance to gentamycin
   1115..1703    +  rep_origin     ori: high-copy-number ColE1/pMB1/pBR322/pUC origin of replication
   3225..3249    +  misc_feature   LB T-DNA repeat: left border repeat from octopine Ach5 T-DNA
   3276..3300    +  misc_feature   LB T-DNA repeat: left border repeat from nopaline C58 T-DNA
   3358..3386    +  promoter       J23119 promoter (fragment): bacterial promoter (Registry of Standard Biological Parts BBa J23119)
   3413..4126    +  CDS            Superfolder GFP: Superfolder GFP is a basic (constitutively fluorescent) green fluorescent protein published in 2005, derived from Aequorea victoria. It is reported to be a very rapidly-maturing weak dimer.
   4137..4208    +  terminator     rrnB T1 terminator: transcription terminator T1 from the E. coli rrnB gene
   4224..4251    +  terminator     T7Te terminator: phage T7 early transcription terminator
>Addgene plasmid #153358 | pMAP L2Γ | addgene full sequence | sequence record 317048 | Addgene NGS Result
ACAAGAAAAGAAAAAACACCCGTTAGGGTGTTTTTAGTTAGTGTGGCGCGCCGACTTGCGACATGCGGTC
CTTTGTTATTTGCCGACTACCTTGGTGATCTCGCCTTTCACGTAGTGGACAAATTCTTCCAACTGATCTG
CGCGCGAGGCCAAGCGATCTTCTTCTTGTCCAAGATAAGCCTGTCTAGCTTCAAGTATGACGGGCTGATA
CTGGGCCGGCAGGCGCTCCATTGCCCAGTCGGCAGCGACATCCTTCGGCGCGATTTTGCCGGTTACTGCG
CTGTACCAAATGCGGGACAACGTAAGCACTACATTTCGCTCATCGCCAGCCCAGTCGGGCGGCGAGTTCC
ATAGCGTTAAGGTTTCATTTAGCGCCTCAAATAGATCCTGTTCAGGAACCGGATCAAAGAGTTCCTCCGC
CGCTGGACCTACCAAGGCAACGCTATGTTCTCTTGCTTTTGTCAGCAAGATAGCCAGATCAATGTCGATC
GTGGCTGGCTCGAAGATACCTGCAAGAATGTCATTGCGCTGCCATTCTCCAAATTGCAGTTCGCGCTTAG
CTGGATAACGCCACGGAATGATGTCGTCGTGCACAACAATGGTGACTTCTACAGCGCGGAGAATCTCGCT
CTCTCCAGGGGAAGCCGAAGTTTCCAAAAGGTCGTTGATCAAAGCTCGCCGCGTTGTTTCATCAAGCCTT
ACGGTCACCGTAACCAGCAAATCAATATCACTGTGTGGCTTCAGGCCGCCATCCACTGCGGAGCCGTACA
AATGTACGGCCAGCAACGTCGGTTCGAGATGGCGCTCGATGACGCCAACTACCTCTGATAGTTGAGTCGA
TACTTCGGCGATCACCGCTTCCCTCATGATGTTTAACTTTGTTTTAGGGCGACTGCCCTGCTGCGTAACA
TCGTTGCTGCTCCATAACATCAAACATCGACCCACGGCGTAACGCGCTTGCTGCTTGGATGCCCGAGGCA
TAGACTGTACCCCAAAAAAACAGTCATAACAAGCCATGAAAACCGCCACTGCGCCGTTACCACCGCTGCG
TTCGGTCAAGGTTCGATCGGATTGGCGGTTATGCGGTTCCCGTAGAAAAGATCAAAGGATCTTCTTGAGA
TCCTTTTTTTCTGCGCGTAATCTGCTGCTTGCAAACAAAAAAACCACCGCTACCAGCGGTGGTTTGTTTG
CCGGATCAAGAGCTACCAACTCTTTTTCCGAAGGTAACTGGCTTCAGCAGAGCGCAGATACCAAATACTG
TTCTTCTAGTGTAGCCGTAGTTAGGCCACCACTTCAAGAACTCTGTAGCACCGCCTACATACCTCGCTCT
GCTAATCCTGTTACCAGTGGCTGCTGCCAGTGGCGATAAGTCGTGTCTTACCGGGTTGGACTCAAGACGA
TAGTTACCGGATAAGGCGCAGCGGTCGGGCTGAACGGGGGGTTCGTGCACACAGCCCAGCTTGGAGCGAA
CGACCTACACCGAACTGAGATACCTACAGCGTGAGCTATGAGAAAGCGCCACGCTTCCCGAAGGGAGAAA
GGCGGACAGGTATCCGGTAAGCGGCAGGGTCGGAACAGGAGAGCGCACGAGGGAGCTTCCAGGGGGAAAC
GCCTGGTATCTTTATAGTCCTGTCGGGTTTCGCCACCTCTGACTTGAGCGTCGATTTTTGTGATGCTCGT
CAGGGGGGCGGAGCCTATGGAAAAACGCCAGCAACGCGGCCTTTTTACGGTTCCTGGCCTTTTGCTGGCC
TTTTGCTCACATGTTCTTTCCTGCGTTATCCCCTGATTCTGTGGATAACCGTATTACCGCCTTTGAGTGA
GCTGCCGATCCGCCGCCAGTTCAGGCCGTCCGGCCCCGGATTCTGACCATAATTTCATCGAAAAAAGGGG
CGCAGCCCTTCTTGTTCTAATAGTTCTATAAGTTCAGGCGAAAATCGTGCAGCAATTACAAAAGGTTGCG
CGTCTATAAGTGGGGAATCCAGCCGCAAAAGTGGGGAATCCAGCCGCAAAAGTGGGGAATCCAGCCGAAA
TCGCGGATTGACGAGTGGGATTTCCCGCCCAATAAATCCACCATGGGAAAGACACTCGACGTTGCCCGCG
ACCGGGCCTTTGACCAGACCGCGACCGTGCTGCCCGCCGAAATGGCGCGGGGGGTCTATATGCGCAACGC
CCCCAGCCTCGCGGCCCTGAAGCTGATGCATCTGATGATCGCCACGGCGGGCGGGCGCATGGCCGATGAC
GTGCGCCACGAAATGCGGCTGGCCGACATCCGCAAGATCGACGGTATGGATAACCACACCCGGGCCAGCC
TGACCCCGCTCTTTGCGGAACTGGCGGCGGCGGTGCTGACCCACGACGACCCGGAAAAGCGGGTCGTGAC
CATCGGTGGCCTGCTGGACGAAGCCCGGATCGATTACCGGCACGAGGTCAGCGGCGATCTTCTGGTGTCG
TGGACCTTCCGCAGCATGTTCCGCCGCATGGCGGCGGAATCGAACCATTGGGCGATTCTCGACCGGCAGA
CCGTGTTCCACCTCGGCAGCAAGTATTCCGTGCTGTTGTTCCAGCACATCGCCAGCTTCAAGGAATACGA
CCACATTACCGGCAAGACCTTTACCGTGCCGGAGTTGCGGGCTGTGTTTGGTATCCCCGAGGGCAAAATC
AAGCGTTTCGCAGACCTCAACAGAGACGTGCTGACGCCCGCCATTGCCGAAATCAACCAGCTTTCCCGCC
TGACTCTGACCGCCACGCCGAACAAGATCGGGCGCACCGTGGCCAGCGTGACGATTGCTTGGGAAGAAAA
GCCCCTCGAAGGCAAGCGCTCGACCAAGGCCGAACTGGACCGCCCGAAGGTGGGCCGGAAGGCCCGGCGC
GACGGCACCGCCGAGACGGTGGCACGGGCCTTCCCGGCATCGGGCGGGATCGAGTTCGACCAGCATTGGC
GCGACCTCAAGCGGGCGGCGGGCTGCAACATGGACAACACCATGATCGCCGACAAATTCCGGGCATGGTG
CGCCGGGAAGGGCCTCGCTCTCGATGCCCGGAACATCGAACAGGCGTTCAGCAGCTTCTGCACCAAGGTG
GGCCGGGTCTGACCATCATCAGTTCGGTGGTCTTCCGACGAACAATAAGGCCGCAAATCGCGGCCTTTTT
TATTGATAACAAAACCGGCTCAGTTCTGCGTAGAAACCAACATGCAAGCTCCACCGGGTGCAAAGCGGCA
GCGGCGGCAGGATATATTCAATTGTAAATGGCTTCATGTCCGGGAAATCTACTGGTGGCAGGATATATTG
TGGTGTAAACAATGGAGAAAAAGATTCTGGAATTCGGTCTCAGTCAGGAGATATGCAGGTGTTTACGGCT
AGCTCAGTCCTAGGTATAGTGCTAGCTACTAGAGAAAGAGGAGAAATACTAAATGCGTAAAGGCGAAGAA
CTGTTCACGGGCGTAGTTCCGATTCTGGTCGAGCTGGACGGCGATGTGAACGGTCATAAGTTTAGCGTTC
GCGGTGAAGGTGAGGGCGACGCGACCAACGGCAAACTGACCCTGAAGTTCATCTGCACCACCGGTAAACT
GCCGGTGCCTTGGCCGACCTTGGTGACGACGTTGACGTATGGCGTGCAGTGTTTTGCGCGTTATCCGGAC
CACATGAAACAACACGATTTCTTCAAATCTGCGATGCCGGAGGGTTACGTCCAGGAGCGTACCATTTCCT
TCAAGGATGATGGCTACTACAAAACTCGCGCAGAGGTTAAGTTTGAAGGTGACACGCTGGTCAATCGTAT
CGAATTGAAGGGTATCGACTTTAAAGAGGATGGTAACATTCTGGGCCATAAACTGGAGTATAACTTCAAC
AGCCATAATGTTTACATTACGGCAGACAAGCAAAAGAACGGCATCAAGGCCAATTTCAAGATTCGCCACA
ATGTTGAGGACGGTAGCGTCCAACTGGCCGACCATTACCAGCAGAACACCCCAATTGGTGACGGTCCGGT
TTTGCTGCCGGATAATCACTATCTGAGCACCCAAAGCGTGCTGAGCAAAGATCCGAACGAAAAACGTGAT
CACATGGTCCTGCTGGAATTTGTGACCGCTGCGGGCATCACCCACGGTATGGACGAGCTGTATAAGTAAT
GAGCTTCAAATAAAACGAAAGGCTCAGTCGAAAGACTGGGCCTTTCGTTTTATCTGTTGTTTGTCGGTGA
ACGCTCTCTACTAGAGTCACACTGGCTCACCTTCGGGTGGGCCTTTCTGCGCACCTGCATATACCCCTGC
AGGAATTGTTGATTTTGTGATGACTGATGGCAGGATATATGCGGTTGTAATTCATTTTTATTGTCTAAAT
TTCTGTATTTGTTTGTTTGTTCGGTTGTAAATTTTTTTGGAAGA
